>Addgene plasmid #12992 | pFLIPglu-3.2mDelta13 | depositor partial sequence | sequence record 7413 | Author sequence
AGCTTGCATGCCTGCAGGTCAACATGGTGGAGCACGACACTCTCGTCTACTCCAAGAATATCAAAGATAC
AGTCTCAGAAGACCAGAGGGCTATTGAGACTTTTCAACAAAGGGTAATATCGGGAAACCTCCTCGGATTC
CATTGCCCAGCTATCTGTCACTTCATCGAAAGGACAGTAGAAAAGGAAGATGGCTTCTACAAATGCCATC
ATTGCGATAAAGGAAAGGCTATCGTTCAAGAATGCCTCTACCGACAGTGGTCCCAAAGATGGACCCCCAC
CCACGAGGAACATCGTGGAAAAAGAAGACGTTCCAACCACGTCTTCAAAGCAAGTGGATTGATGTGATAT
CTCCACTGACGTAAGGGATGACGCACAATCCCACTATCCTTCGCAAGACCCTTCCTCTATATAAGGAAGT
TCATTTCATTTGGAGAGGACCTCGAGGGCCCATGGTGAGCAAGGGCGAGGAGCTGTTCACCGGGGTGGTG
CCCATCCTGGTCGAGCTGGACGGCGACGTAAACGGCCACAAGTTCAGCGTGTCCGGCGAGGGCGAGGGCG
ATGCCACCTACGGCAAGCTGACCCTGAAGTTCATCTGCACCACCGGCAAGCTGCCCGTGCCCTGGCCCAC
CCTCGTGACCACCCTGACCTGGGGCGTGCAGTGCTTCAGCCGCTACCCCGACCACATGAAGCAGCACGAC
TTCTTCAAGTCCGCCATGCCCGAAGGCTACGTCCAGGAGCGCACCATCTTCTTCAAGGACGACGGCAACT
ACAAGACCCGCGCCGAGGTGAAGTTCGAGGGCGACACCCTGGTGAACCGCATCGAGCTGAAGGGCATCGA
CTTCAAGGAGGACGGCAACATCCTGGGGCACAAGCTGGAGTACAACTACATCAGCCACAACGTCTATATC
ACCGCCGACAAGCAGAAGAACGGCATCAAGGCCAACTTCAAGATCCGCCACAACATCGAGGACGGCAGCG
TGCAGCTCGCCGACCACTACCAGCAGAACACCCCCATCGGCGACGGCCCCGTGCTGCTGCCCGACAACCA
CTACCTGAGCACCCAGTCCGCCCTGAGCAAAGACCCCAACGAGAAGCGCGATCACATGGTCCTGCTGGAG
TTCGTGACCGCCGCCGGGATCGCTGATACTCGCATTGGTGTAACAATCTATAAGTACGACGATAACTTTA
TGTCTGTAGTGCGCAAGGCTATTGAGCAAGATGCGAAAGCCGCGCCAGATGTTCAGCTGCTGATGAATGA
TTCTCAGAATGACCAGTCCAAGCAGAACGATCAGATCGACGTATTGCTGGCGAAAGGGGTGAAGGCACTG
GCAATCAACCTGGTTGACCCGGCAGCTGCGGGTACGGTGATTGAGAAAGCGCGTGGGCAAAACGTGCCGG
TGGTTTTCTTCAACAAAGAACCGTCTCGTAAGGCGCTGGATAGCTACGACAAAGCCTACTACGTTGGCAC
TGACTCCAAAGAGTCCGGCATTATTCAAGGCGATTTGATTGCTAAACACTGGGCGGCGAATCAGGGTTGG
GATCTGAACAAAGACGGTCAGATTCAGTTCGTACTGCTGAAAGGTGAACCGGGCGCTCCGGATGCAGAAG
CACGTACCACTTACGTGATTAAAGAATTGAACGATAAAGGCATCAAAACTGAACAGTTACAGTTAGATAC
CGCAATGTGGGACACCGCTCAGGCGAAAGATAAGATGGACGCCTGGCTGTCTGGCCCGAACGCCAACAAA
ATCGAAGTGGTTATCGCCAACAACGATGCGATGGCAATGGGCGCGGTTGAAGCGCTGAAAGCACACAACA
AGTCCAGCATTCCGGTGTTTGGCGTCGATGCGCTGCCAGAAGCGCTGGCGCTGGTGAAATCCGGTGCACT
GGCGGGCACCGTACTGAACGATGCTAACAACCAGGCGAAAGCGACCTTTGATCTGGCGAAAAACCTGGCC
GATGGTAAAGGTGCGGCTGATGGCACCAACTGGAAAATCGACAACAAAGTGGTCCGCGTACCTTATGTTG
GCGTAGATAAAGACAACCTGGCTCTCGAGCTGTTCACCGGGGTGGTGCCCATCCTGGTCGAGCTGGACGG
CGACGTAAACGGCCACAAGTTCAGCGTGTCCGGCGAGGGCGAGGGCGATGCCACCTACGGCAAGCTGACC
CTGAAGTTCATCTGCACCACCGGCAAGCTGCCCGTGCCCTGGCCCACCCTCGTGACCACCTTCGGCTACG
GCCTGCAGTGCTTCGCCCGCTACCCCGACCACATGAAGCAGCACGACTTCTTCAAGTCCGCCATGCCCGA
AGGCTACGTCCAGGAGCGCACCATCTTCTTCAAGGACGACGGCAACTACAAGACCCGCGCCGAGGTGAAG
TTCGAGGGCGACACCCTGGTGAACCGCATCGAGCTGAAGGGCATCGACTTCAAGGAGGACGGCAACATCC
TGGGGCACAAGCTGGAGTACAACTACAACAGCCACAACGTTTATATCATGGCCGACAAGCAGAAGAACGG
CATCAAGGTGAACTTCAAGATCCGCCACAACATCGAGGACGGCAGCGTGCAGCTCGCCGACCACTACCAG
CAGAACACCCCCATCGGCGACGGCCCCGTGCTGCTGCCCGACAACCACTACCTGAGCTACCAGTCCGCCC
TGAGCAAAGACCCCAACGAGAAGCGCGATCACATGGTCCTGCTGGAGTTCGTGACCGCCGCCGGGATCAC
TCTCGGCATGGACGAGCTGTACAAGTAATCTAGAGTCCGCAAATCACCAGTCTCTCTCTACAAATCTATC
TCTCTCTATTTTCTCCAGAATAATGTGTGAGTAGTTCCCAGATAAGGGAATTAGGGTTCTTATAGGGTTT
CGCTCATGTGTTGAGCATATAAGAAACCCTTAGTATGTATTTGTATTTGTAAAATACTTCTATCAATAAA
ATTTCTAATTCCTAAAACCAAAATCCAGTGACCTGCAGGCATGCAAGCTT
