>Addgene plasmid #12992 | pFLIPglu-3.2mDelta13 | addgene partial sequence | sequence record 19377 | 12992 with FLIPglu
NGNCATGCGGTACTACTGTACTGTTCAGTTTTGATGCCTTTATCGTTCAATTCTTTAATCACGTAAGTGG
TACGTGCTTCTGCATCCGGATGGCCCGGTTCACCTTTCAGCAGTACGAACTGAATCTGACCGTCTTTGTT
CAGATCCCAACCCTGATTCGCCGCCCAGTGTTTAGCAATCAAATCGCCTTGAATAATGCCGGACTCTTTG
GCGTCAGTGCCAACGTAGTAGGCTTTGTCGTAGCTATCCAGCGCCTTACGAGACGGTTCTTTGTTGAAGA
AAACCACCGGCACGTTTTGCCCACGCGCTTTCTCAATCACCGTACCCGCAGCTGCCGGGTCAACCAGGTT
GATTGCCAGTGCCTTCACCCCTTTCGCCAGCAATACGTCGATCTGATCGTTCTGCTTGGACTGGTCATTC
TGAGAATCATTCATCAGCAGCTGAACATCTGGCGCGGCTTTCGCATCTTGCTCAATAGCCTTGCGCACTA
CAGACATCGCGTTATCGTCGTACTTATAGATTGTTACACCAATGCGAGTATCAGCGATCCCGGCGGCGGT
CACGAACTCNAGCAGNACNATGTGATCGCGCTTCCCGTTGGGGTCTTTGCTCAGGGGGANTGGGGCCCAG
GTAGGGTTGCCGGNAACAACCGGGGCCTCCCNANGGGGGNTTCTCTG
