>Addgene plasmid #12992 | pFLIPglu-3.2mDelta13 | addgene partial sequence | sequence record 19378 | 12992 with EGFP-C
AACTCTGATTGATGTGTAATCTATTCTTACAGACCATAACACTCATGTCTGTCTCGCGCCAGGTTTTTGA
CTCTCAAGTTATCTCCGCACCAAAGGGTGACTGCTGATGAANGATTCTCTTAATGACCCTTCCAAGGTTA
ACCACCTGATCTACGTATTGCTGACAAACGGAGTGAATGCTCTGGTTATCAACCTGGTTGACCCGGCAAC
TGCGGGTACTGTGATTGAGAAAGCGCGTGGACAAGACGTGCCGGTGGTTTTCTTCCACAAAGAACCGTCT
CGTAAGGCGCTGGATAGCTACGACAAAGCCTACTACGTTGGCACTGACGCCAAAGAGTCCGGCATTATTC
AAGGCTATTTGATTGCTAAACACTGGGCGGCGAATCAGGGTTGGGATCTGAACAAAGACGGTCAGATTCA
ATTCGTACTGCTGAAAGGTGAACCGGGCCATCCGGATGCATAAGCACGTACCACTTACGTGATTAAATAA
TTGAACGATAAAGGCATCAAAACTGAACAGTTACAGTTAGATACCGCAATGTGGGACACCGCTCNNCNAA
AGATAANATGGACGCCTGGCTGTCTGGCCCGAACGCCAACAAAATCTAAGTGGTTATCGCCAACAACGAT
GCGATGGCNATGNGCGCGGTTAGTTACNTTAAAAACACNCAACAAGTCCAGCATTCCGGTGTTTGGCNTC
GAATGCGCTGCCAGAANCGCTGGCGCTGCTGAAATCCGGTGCACTGNCGGGCACGTACTGAACGATGCTA
ACAACCAGGCGAAAGCGACCTTTGATCTGGNNN
