[The description below was written by a language model from this plasmid's Addgene catalogue record.]
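Description:
pFLIPglu-3.2mDelta13 is a plant expression plasmid encoding a genetically encoded FRET nanosensor for glucose. It is built on a pRT100/pPZP312 backbone; pPZP-series vectors are generally binary plasmids used for Agrobacterium-mediated plant transformation, and pRT100 is generally a source of plant expression cassettes. However, the record does not state the promoter, terminator, T-DNA borders or replication origins, and no feature table is available to confirm them. In bacteria the plasmid is kept at low copy number under spectinomycin selection, and transformed plants are selected with Basta (glufosinate herbicide).

The roughly 2.3 kb insert, cloned as a HindIII fragment with both sites retained, is a three-part fusion. The E. coli periplasmic glucose/galactose-binding protein MglB sits between ECFP at the N terminus and EYFP at the C terminus. In sensors of this type, sugar binding changes the conformation of the binding protein. This alters the distance or orientation of the two fluorophores and therefore the efficiency of energy transfer from the cyan donor to the yellow acceptor, so the emission ratio reports glucose concentration. The binding moiety carries the F16A and S112A substitutions, and the name suggests a low-affinity, millimolar-range variant, although the record does not give the affinity explicitly. "Delta13" indicates a deletion variant, but the record does not say which residues are removed.

The associated publication used such sensors to follow glucose levels and their rapid metabolism in epidermal cells and intact roots of Arabidopsis RNA-silencing mutants. This points to live ratiometric imaging of glucose dynamics in plant tissues as the intended use.
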