Addgene plasmid #12992: pFLIPglu-3.2mDelta13
Depositing lab: Wolf Frommer. Depositing organization: Carnegie Institution for Science. Publication: Rapid Metabolism of Glucose Detected with FRET Glucose Nanosensors in Epidermal Cells and Intact Roots of Arabidopsis RNA-Silencing Mutants. Deuschle K, Chaudhuri B, Okumoto S, Lager I, Lalonde S, Frommer WB. Plant Cell. 2006 Sep . 18(9):2314-25. 10.1105/tpc.106.044073 PubMed 16935985.
Backbone
  Vector backbone: pRT100/pPZP312
  Vector type: Plant Expression ; Plant Nanosensor
  Selectable markers: Basta
Growth in bacteria
  Bacterial resistance: Spectinomycin, 50 μg/mL
  Growth temperature: 37°C
  Growth strain: DH5alpha
  Copy number: Low Copy
Gene/Insert
  Gene/Insert name: FLIPglu F16A S112A Delta13 (alt names: ECFP-mglB-EYFP; Periplasmic glucose binding protein)
  Species: E. coli
  Insert size (bp): 2280
  Mutation: F16A, S112A in binding protein
  Tag / fusion protein: ECFP (N terminal on insert); EYFP (C terminal on insert)
  Cloning method: Restriction Enzyme; 5′ cloning site HindIII (not destroyed); 3′ cloning site HindIII (not destroyed)
  Sequencing primers: 5′ N/A
Resource information
  A portion of this plasmid was derived from a plasmid made by: PCR of MglB
Terms and licenses: Academic/Nonprofit Terms; Industry Terms: Not Available to Industry
Depositor comments: For more information, see http://carnegiedpb.stanford.edu/research/frommer/nanosensors/index.html
How to cite: pFLIPglu-3.2mDelta13 was a gift from Wolf Frommer (Addgene plasmid # 12992 ; http://n2t.net/addgene:12992 ; RRID:Addgene_12992)
